>Addgene plasmid #123510 | pMK-Prrn (N. tabacum) BPrrn21 | addgene full sequence | sequence record 247843 | Addgene NGS Result
CTAAATTGTAAGCGTTAATATTTTGTTAAAATTCGCGTTAAATTTTTGTTAAATCAGCTCATTTTTTAAC
CAATAGGCCGAAATCGGCAAAATCCCTTATAAATCAAAAGAATAGACCGAGATAGGGTTGAGTGGCCGCT
ACAGGGCGCTCCCATTCGCCATTCAGGCTGCGCAACTGTTGGGAAGGGCGTTTCGGTGCGGGCCTCTTCG
CTATTACGCCAGCTGGCGAAAGGGGGATGTGCTGCAAGGCGATTAAGTTGGGTAACGCCAGGGTTTTCCC
AGTCACGACGTTGTAAAACGACGGCCAGTGAGCGCGACGTAATACGACTCACTATAGGGCGAATTGAAGG
AAGGCCGTCAAGGCCTAGGCGCGCCATGAGCTCGGTCTCAGGAGGCTCCCCCGCCGTCGTTCAATGAGAA
TGGATAAGAGGCTCGTGGGATTGACGTGAGGGGGCAGGGATGGCTATGCTTCTGGGAGCGAACTCCGGGC
GAATACGAAGCGCTTGGATACAGTTGTAGGGAGGGATTTTACTTGAGACCGGTACCTCTTAATTAACTGG
CCTCATGGGCCTTCCTTTCACTGCCCGCTTTCCAGTCGGGAAACCTGTCGTGCCAGCTGCATTAACATGG
TCATAGCTGTTTCCTTGCGTATTGGGCGCTCTCCGCTTCCTCGCTCACTGACTCGCTGCGCTCGGTCGTT
CGGGTAAAGCCTGGGGTGCCTAATGAGCAAAAGGCCAGCAAAAGGCCAGGAACCGTAAAAAGGCCGCGTT
GCTGGCGTTTTTCCATAGGCTCCGCCCCCCTGACGAGCATCACAAAAATCGACGCTCAAGTCAGAGGTGG
CGAAACCCGACAGGACTATAAAGATACCAGGCGTTTCCCCCTGGAAGCTCCCTCGTGCGCTCTCCTGTTC
CGACCCTGCCGCTTACCGGATACCTGTCCGCCTTTCTCCCTTCGGGAAGCGTGGCGCTTTCTCATAGCTC
ACGCTGTAGGTATCTCAGTTCGGTGTAGGTCGTTCGCTCCAAGCTGGGCTGTGTGCACGAACCCCCCGTT
CAGCCCGACCGCTGCGCCTTATCCGGTAACTATCGTCTTGAGTCCAACCCGGTAAGACACGACTTATCGC
CACTGGCAGCAGCCACTGGTAACAGGATTAGCAGAGCGAGGTATGTAGGCGGTGCTACAGAGTTCTTGAA
GTGGTGGCCTAACTACGGCTACACTAGAAGAACAGTATTTGGTATCTGCGCTCTGCTGAAGCCAGTTACC
TTCGGAAAAAGAGTTGGTAGCTCTTGATCCGGCAAACAAACCACCGCTGGTAGCGGTGGTTTTTTTGTTT
GCAAGCAGCAGATTACGCGCAGAAAAAAAGGATCTCAAGAAGATCCTTTGATCTTTTCTACGGGGTCTGA
CGCTCAGTGGAACGAAAACTCACGTTAAGGGATTTTGGTCATGAGATTATCAAAAAGGATCTTCACCTAG
ATCCTTTTAAATTAAAAATGAAGTTTTAAATCAATCTAAAGTATATATGAGTAAACTTGGTCTGACAGTT
ATTAGAAAAATTCATCCAGCAGACGATAAAACGCAATACGCTGGCTATCCGGTGCCGCAATGCCATACAG
CACCAGAAAACGATCCGCCCATTCGCCGCCCAGTTCTTCCGCAATATCACGGGTGGCCAGCGCAATATCC
TGATAACGATCCGCCACGCCCAGACGGCCGCAATCAATAAAGCCGCTAAAACGGCCATTTTCCACCATAA
TGTTCGGCAGGCACGCATCACCATGGGTCACCACCAGATCTTCGCCATCCGGCATGCTCGCTTTCAGACG
CGCAAACAGCTCTGCCGGTGCCAGGCCCTGATGTTCTTCATCCAGATCATCCTGATCCACCAGGCCCGCT
TCCATACGGGTACGCGCACGTTCAATACGATGTTTCGCCTGATGATCAAACGGACAGGTCGCCGGGTCCA
GGGTATGCAGACGACGCATGGCATCCGCCATAATGCTCACTTTTTCTGCCGGCGCCAGATGGCTAGACAG
CAGATCCTGACCCGGCACTTCGCCCAGCAGCAGCCAATCACGGCCCGCTTCGGTCACCACATCCAGCACC
GCCGCACACGGAACACCGGTGGTGGCCAGCCAGCTCAGACGCGCCGCTTCATCCTGCAGCTCGTTCAGCG
CACCGCTCAGATCGGTTTTCACAAACAGCACCGGACGACCCTGCGCGCTCAGACGAAACACCGCCGCATC
AGAGCAGCCAATGGTCTGCTGCGCCCAATCATAGCCAAACAGACGTTCCACCCACGCTGCCGGGCTACCC
GCATGCAGGCCATCCTGTTCAATCATACTCTTCCTTTTTCAATATTATTGAAGCATTTATCAGGGTTATT
GTCTCATGAGCGGATACATATTTGAATGTATTTAGAAAAATAAACAAATAGGGGTTCCGCGCACATTTCC
CCGAAAAGTGCCAC
Features (pLannotate 1.2.2; 8 found; start..end, strand, type, name):
      3..134     -  rep_origin     M13 ori (fragment): M13 bacteriophage origin of replication; arrow indicates direction of (+) strand synthesis
    155..311     -  CDS            lacZα (fragment): LacZα fragment of β-galactosidase; lacZ fragment
    320..338     +  promoter       T7 promoter: promoter for bacteriophage T7 RNA polymerase
    578..625     -  CDS            lacI (fragment): lac repressor; lacI; The lac repressor binds to the lac operator to inhibit transcription in E. coli. This inhibition can be relieved by adding lactose or isopropyl-β-D-thiogalactopyranoside (IPTG).
    662..702     -  rep_origin     RSF ori (fragment): Plasmids containing the RSF 1030 origin of replication can be propagated in E. coli cells that contain additional plasmids with compatible origins.
    780..1368    -  rep_origin     ori: high-copy-number ColE1/pMB1/pBR322/pUC origin of replication
   1542..2336    -  CDS            NeoR/KanR: aminoglycoside phosphotransferase confers resistance to neomycin, kanamycin, and G418 (Geneticin®)
   2337..2441    -  promoter       AmpR promoter: bla
