[The description below was written by a language model from this plasmid's Addgene catalogue record and pLannotate feature annotations shown in this document.]
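Description:
pMK-Prrn (N. tabacum) BPrrn21 is a small (about 2.5 kb) synthetic-biology part plasmid from the MoChlo kit, a modular cloning toolbox for chloroplast biotechnology. It is built on the pMK gene-synthesis backbone and is maintained in E. coli as a high-copy plasmid through a ColE1/pUC-type origin of replication. Selection is with kanamycin, provided by an aminoglycoside phosphotransferase gene (NeoR/KanR) that is driven by the bla (AmpR) promoter. The remaining annotated elements are typical cloning-vector remnants with no evident role in the part's function: fragments of an M13 origin, lacZα, lacI and an RSF origin, plus a T7 promoter next to the insert region.

The payload is a synthesized chloroplast promoter, Prrn from Nicotiana tabacum. Prrn is the plastid ribosomal RNA operon promoter, widely used to drive strong transgene expression in plastids. The depositor states that the insert was designed for Golden Gate cloning, so this plasmid presumably serves as a source from which the promoter module is released and assembled with other kit parts into chloroplast expression cassettes or transformation vectors. The automated feature table does not annotate the promoter itself. It most likely lies in the unannotated stretch between the T7 promoter and the lacI fragment, although the record does not confirm this. The record also does not specify the flanking restriction sites, the overhangs, or what distinguishes the "BPrrn21" variant from other Prrn parts in the kit.
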