Addgene plasmid #123510: pMK-Prrn (N. tabacum) BPrrn21
Purpose: MoChlo kit
Depositing lab: Scott Lenaghan & C. Neal Stewart. Depositing organization: University of Tennessee Institute of Agriculture. Publication: MoChlo: A versatile modular cloning toolbox for chloroplast biotechnology. Occhialini A, Piatek A, Pfotenhauer AC, Frazier TP, Stewart CN, Lenaghan S. Plant Physiol. 2019 Jan 24. pii: pp.18.01220. doi: 10.1104/pp.18.01220. PubMed 30679266.
Backbone
  Vector backbone: pMK
  Vector type: Synthetic Biology
Growth in bacteria
  Bacterial resistance: Kanamycin, 50 μg/mL
  Growth temperature: 37°C
  Growth strain: Top10
  Copy number: High Copy
Gene/Insert
  Gene/Insert name: Prrn (N. tabacum) BPrrn21
  Cloning method: Restriction Enzyme; 5′ cloning site Unknown (unknown if destroyed)
Terms and licenses: Academic/Nonprofit Terms; Industry Terms: Not Available to Industry
Depositor comments: All inserts have been produced by gene synthesis and cloned in the indicated backbone vector. The insert is a chloroplast promoter designed for Golden-Gate cloning. The Original Material was developed in the performance of research that was funded by Grant Nos. ARPA-E: DE-AR000660 & DARPA: D17AC00016.
How to cite: pMK-Prrn (N. tabacum) BPrrn21 was a gift from Scott Lenaghan & C. Neal Stewart (Addgene plasmid # 123510 ; http://n2t.net/addgene:123510 ; RRID:Addgene_123510)
