>Addgene plasmid #123510 | pMK-Prrn (N. tabacum) BPrrn21 | depositor partial sequence | sequence record 235643 | Prrn (N. tabacum) BPrrn21
GCTCCCCCGCCGTCGTTCAATGAGAATGGATAAGAGGCTCGTGGGATTGACGTGAGGGGGCAGGGATGGC
TATGCTTCTGGGAGCGAACTCCGGGCGAATACGAAGCGCTTGGATACAGTTGTAGGGAGGGATTT
